Addgene plasmid #226666: pTBL3241 PB-AtoBpegRNA-mCherry
Depositing lab: Chang Liu. Publication: Open-ended molecular recording of sequential cellular events into DNA. Loveless TB, Carlson CK, Dentzel Helmy CA, Hu VJ, Ross SK, Demelo MC, Murtaza A, Liang G, Ficht M, Singhai A, Pajoh-Casco MJ, Liu CC. Nat Chem Biol. 2025 Apr;21(4):512-521. doi: 10.1038/s41589-024-01764-5. Epub 2024 Nov 14. PubMed 39543397.
Backbone
  Vector backbone: MTK0 PiggyBac cargo backbone
  Backbone manufacturer: Hana El-Samad Lab
  Modifications to backbone: We removed the mammalian marker gene.
  Vector type: Mammalian Expression, CRISPR
Growth in bacteria
  Bacterial resistance: Kanamycin, 50 μg/mL
  Growth temperature: 37°C
  Growth strain: DH5alpha
  Copy number: High Copy
Gene/Insert
  Gene/Insert name: AtoB pegRNA
  gRNA/shRNA sequence: GCCATCATCACCATCATTGA
  Species: Synthetic
Resource information
  A portion of this plasmid was derived from a plasmid made by: Hana El-Samad (Mammalian Toolkit, Kit #1000000180).
Depositor comments: Please visit https://doi.org/10.1101/2021.11.05.467507 for bioRxiv preprint.
How to cite: pTBL3241 PB-AtoBpegRNA-mCherry was a gift from Chang Liu (Addgene plasmid # 226666 ; http://n2t.net/addgene:226666 ; RRID:Addgene_226666)
