[The description below was written by a language model from this plasmid's Addgene catalogue record and pLannotate feature annotations shown in this document.]
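Description:
pTBL3241 PB-AtoBpegRNA-mCherry is a 6.0 kb mammalian expression and CRISPR plasmid built on the MTK0 PiggyBac cargo backbone from the Mammalian Toolkit, from which the depositors removed the original mammalian marker gene. It is propagated in E. coli as a high-copy plasmid through a ColE1/pUC-type origin and selected with kanamycin via an aph(3')-Ia resistance gene. As a PiggyBac cargo vector, it is designed so that its payload can be integrated into a mammalian genome when a PiggyBac transposase is supplied. The automated annotation did not call the transposon terminal repeats, so their positions are not documented here. Short T3 and T7 phage promoters lie on either side of the cargo region.

The payload consists of two expression units in the same orientation. A human U6 RNA polymerase III promoter drives the synthetic "AtoB" prime editing guide RNA. The annotation detects the Streptococcus pyogenes Cas9 scaffold (labelled as a tracrRNA fragment) downstream of this promoter. The 3' extension that a pegRNA uses to template the edit is not annotated separately. A 23 nt match to a Rosa26 homology arm in this area is probably a spurious hit rather than a functional element. The second unit uses the strong constitutive EF-1α promoter to express mCherry, terminated by a bGH polyadenylation signal, so that cells carrying the cargo can be identified by red fluorescence in place of drug selection.

The associated publication concerns open-ended molecular recording of sequential cellular events into DNA, which suggests that this pegRNA directs one defined step (A to B) in a prime-editing-based recording scheme. The prime editor itself is not encoded on this plasmid and would have to be provided separately.
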