Features (pLannotate 1.2.2; 10 found; start..end, strand, type, name):
    815..833     +  promoter       T3 promoter: promoter for bacteriophage T3 RNA polymerase
   1529..1753    -  polyA_signal   bGH poly(A) signal: bovine growth hormone polyadenylation signal
   1792..2499    -  CDS            mCherry: mCherry is a basic (constitutively fluorescent) red fluorescent protein published in 2004, derived from Discosoma sp.. It is reported to be a very rapidly-maturing monomer with low acid sensitivity.
   2510..3683    -  promoter       EF-1α promoter: strong constitutive promoter for human elongation factor EF-1α
   3911..3933    +  misc_feature   HA-L (fragment): left homology arm from intron 1 of the mouse Rosa26 gene (Soriano, 1999)
   4003..4070    -  misc_RNA       tracrRNA (fragment): trans-activating CRISPR RNA for the Streptococcus pyogenes CRISPR/Cas9 system
   4117..4357    -  promoter       U6 promoter: RNA polymerase III promoter for human U6 snRNA
   5017..5035    -  promoter       T7 promoter: promoter for bacteriophage T7 RNA polymerase
   5147..5735    -  rep_origin     ori: high-copy-number ColE1/pMB1/pBR322/pUC origin of replication
   5960..775     +  CDS            KanR (across the origin): aminoglycoside phosphotransferase; aph(3')-Ia; confers resistance to kanamycin in bacteria or G418 (Geneticin®) in eukaryotes
>Addgene plasmid #226666 | pTBL3241 PB-AtoBpegRNA-mCherry | addgene full sequence | sequence record 450390 | Addgene NGS Result
ATTAAATTCCAACATGGATGCTGATTTATATGGGTATAAATGGGCTCGCGATAATGTCGGGCAATCAGGT
GCGACAATCTATCGATTGTATGGGAAGCCCGATGCGCCAGAGTTGTTTCTGAAACATGGCAAAGGTAGCG
TTGCCAATGATGTTACAGATGAGATGGTCAGACTAAACTGGCTGACGGAATTTATGCCTCTTCCGACCAT
CAAGCATTTTATCCGTACTCCTGATGATGCATGGTTACTCACCACTGCGATCCCCGGGAAAACAGCATTC
CAGGTATTAGAAGAATATCCTGATTCAGGTGAAAATATTGTTGATGCGCTGGCAGTGTTCCTGCGCCGGT
TGCATTCGATTCCTGTTTGTAATTGTCCTTTTAACAGCGATCGCGTATTTCGCCTCGCTCAGGCGCAATC
ACGAATGAATAACGGTTTGGTTGATGCGAGTGATTTTGATGACGAGCGTAATGGCTGGCCTGTTGAACAA
GTCTGGAAAGAAATGCATAAGCTTTTGCCATTCTCACCGGATTCAGTCGTCACTCATGGTGATTTCTCAC
TTGATAACCTTATTTTTGACGAGGGGAAATTAATAGGTTGTATTGATGTTGGACGAGTCGGAATCGCAGA
CCGATACCAGGATCTTGCCATCCTATGGAACTGCCTCGGTGAGTTTTCTCCTTCATTACAGAAACGGCTT
TTTCAAAAATATGGTATTGATAATCCTGATATGAATAAATTGCAGTTTCATTTGATGCTCGATGAGTTTT
TCTAATCAGAATTGGTTAATTGGTTGTAACACGCGGCCGCTCGGAATTAACCCTCACTAAAGGGAACAAA
AGCTGGATTAATTAAGCGGCCGCATACGCGTATACTAGATTAACCCTAGAAAGATAATCATATTGTGACG
TACGTTAAAGATAATCATGCGTAAAATTGACGCATGTGTTTTATCGGTCTGTATATCGAGGTTTATTTAT
TAATTTGAATAGATATTAAGTTTTATTATATTTACACTTACATACTAATAATAAATTCAACAAACAATTT
ATTTATGTTTATTTATTTATTAAAAAAAAACAAAAACTCAAAATTTCTTCTATAAAGTAACAAAACTTTT
AACTAGTGTTCATCCATACCATGCGTGGGTACCCCATAGAGCCCACCGCTGTAAGGTTAGTGTGTCCAGC
ATGCAACCTTTCCTTCCTGGATGAGCATCCCTGGAATAGGAGAGCCAGCCTGCCTCCTGCGCTGGCACAG
AGCCCGGTTCCCTAGACAACTGCCTCTCCAAATCTGATGTCCAGCGCCACCTGGTGTCCACATCAAGCAG
ACACAATTAATAGTCAACCTGTTCAGGGTTCGTAACATCTCTGTAACTGCTTGGACTGTTGTGATATGCC
ATATATGCAGTGGTGTTCGCCGGCGCTGGTTCCGGCTGTCTTGCTTAGTTGTGAGTCGCCAGGCAGTCAT
CGGTATGATCTGTACATGATTCGTCAGTGTGAGCACCACTGACGAGCAGATTTCCAGCCCATAGAGCCCA
CCGCATCCCCAGCATGCCTGCTATTGTCTTCCCAATCCTCCCCCTTGCTGTCCTGCCCCACCCCACCCCC
CAGAATAGAATGACACCTACTCAGACAATGCGATGCAATTTCCTCATTTTATTAGGAAAGGACAGTGGGA
GTGGCACCTTCCAGGGTCAAGGAAGGCACGGGGGAGGGGCAAACAACAGATGGCTGGCAACTAGAAGGCA
CAGTCGAGGCGTCGCTCGAGTTAGGATTCGACATCTGTAGACTTGTACAGCTCGTCCATGCCGCCGGTGG
AGTGGCGGCCCTCGGCGCGTTCGTACTGTTCCACGATGGTGTAGTCCTCGTTGTGGGAGGTGATGTCCAA
CTTGATGTTGACGTTGTAGGCGCCGGGCAGCTGCACGGGCTTCTTGGCCTTGTAGGTGGTCTTGACCTCA
GCGTCGTAGTGGCCGCCGTCCTTCAGCTTCAGCCTCTGCTTGATCTCGCCCTTCAGGGCGCCGTCCTCGG
GGTACATCCGCTCGGAGGAGGCCTCCCAGCCCATGGTCTTCTTCTGCATTACGGGGCCGTCGGAGGGGAA
GTTGGTGCCGCGCAGCTTCACCTTGTAGATGAACTCGCCGTCCTGCAGGGAGGAGTCCTGGGTCACGGTC
ACCACGCCGCCGTCCTCGAAGTTCATCACGCGCTCCCACTTGAAGCCCTCGGGGAAGGACAGCTTCAAGT
AGTCGGGAATGTCGGCGGGGTGCTTCACGTAGGCCTTGGAGCCGTACATGAACTGAGGGGACAGGATGTC
CCAGGCGAAGGGCAGGGGGCCACCCTTGGTCACCTTCAGCTTGGCGGTCTGGGTGCCCTCGTAGGGGCGG
CCCTCGCCCTCGCCCTCGATCTCGAACTCGTGGCCGTTCACGGAGCCCTCCATGTGCACCTTGAAGCGCA
TGAACTCCTTGATGATGGCCATGTTATCCTCCTCGCCCTTGCTCACCATAGTGGCTAGCTCACGACACCT
GAAATGGAAGAAAAAAACTTTGAACCACTGTCTGAGGCTTGAGAATGAACCAAGATCCAAACTCAAAAAG
GGCAAATTCCAAGGAGAATTACATCAAGTGCCAAGCTGGCCTAACTTCAGTCTCCACCCACTCAGTGTGG
GGAAACTCCATCGCATAAAACCCCTCCCCCCAACCTAAAGACGACGTACTCCAAAAGCGCGAGAACTAAT
CGAGGTGCCTGGACGGCGCCCGGTACTCCGTGGAGTCACATGAAGCGACGGCTGAGGACGGAAAGGCCCT
TTTCCTTTGTGTGGGTGACTCACCCGCCCGCTCTCCCGAGCGCCGCGTCCTCCATTTTGAGCTCCCTGCA
GCAGGGCCGGGAAGCGGCCATCTTTCCGCTCACGCAACTGGTGCCGACCGGGCCAGCCTTGCCGCCCAGG
GCGGGGCGATACACGGCGGCGCGAGGCCAGGCACCAGAGCAGGCCGGCCAGCTTGAGACTACCCCCGTCC
GATTCTCGGTGGCCGCGCTCGCAGGCCCCGCCTCGCCGAACATGTGCGCTGGGACGCACGGGCCCCGTCG
CCGCCCGCGGCCCCAAAAACCGAAATACCAGTGTGCAGATCTTGGCCCGCATTTACAAGACTATCTTGCC
AGAAAAAAAGCGTCGCAGCAGGTCATCAAAAATTTTAAATGGCTAGAGACTTATCGAAAGCAGCGAGACA
GGCGCGAAGGTGCCACCAGATTCGCACGCGGCGGCCCCAGCGCCCAGGCCAGGCCTCAACTCAAGCACGA
GGCGAAGGGGCTCCTTAAGCGCAAGGCCTCGAACTCTCCCACCCACTTCCAACCCGAAGCTCGGGATCAA
GAATCACGTACTGCAGCCAGGTGGAAGTAATTCAAGGCACGCAAGGGCCATAACCCGTAAAGAGGCCAGG
CCCGCGGGAACCACACACGGCACTTACCTGTGTTCTGGCGGCAAACCCGTTGCGAAAAAGAACGTTCACG
GCGACTACTGCACTTATATACGGTTCTCCCCCACCCTCGGGAAAAAGGCGGAGCCAGTACACGACATCAC
TTTCCCAGTTTACCCCGCGCCACCTTCTCTAGGCACCGGTTCAATTGCCGACCCCTCCCCCCAACTTCTC
GGGGACTGTGGGCGATGTGCGCTCTGCCCACTGACGGGCACCGTTTGAAAACTATTCCGGAATGGGAATC
CAGGGGTAGGAGATGCTTTGGCTCTAGATGCAAGACATGAAGCGTTTGCTTCTGGCCACCAGGGGGAGCT
GCTGGGACGCAGACGGACTCCAAGGACTGGAGCCAGAAGCCTGGTGTTGTAACTGTTCTGAGATCGTCGC
CCGCCAGCGCAGACAAGCTCGGTCACGCGTTCGACTGTGTGGAGCTTTATTCACTTCAGCACTCCAGTCT
TTCTAGAAGATGGAAAAATCACCATCATACCACTGGGCCATCTATCATTGATGGCAGAGGAAAGGAAGCC
CTGCTTCCTCCAGCACCGACTCGGTGCCACTTTTTCAAGTTGATAACGGACTAGCCTTATTTAAACTTGC
TATGCTGTTTCCAGCTTAGCTCTTAAACTCAATGATGGTGATGATGGCGGTGTTTCGTCCTTTCCACAAG
ATATATAAAGCCAAGAAATCGAAATACTTTCAAGTTACGGTAAGCATATGATAGTCCATTTTAAAACATA
ATTTTAAAACTGCAAACTACCCAAGAAATTATTACTTTCTACGTCACGTATTTTGTACTAATATCTTTGT
GTTTACAGTCAAATTAATTCTAATTATCTCTCTAACAGCCTTGTATCGTATATGCAAATATGAAGGAATC
ATGGGAAATAGGCCCTCCGTTTTAACCAACAACATTGCAACATATAGTTTTAGTGTGATTCCTTTCATTC
AGTGTTTTTCAAGAGTTTTAAAACAACACCAGCTTTCCAATTGTACTGAATTTGTTTTTTTCCCTTTCAT
CACCACAAAAATCCAGTTTTGCCCAGTATATGGGGAAACCATTCTTACTGAACCAGCAGAGGGCGCTGAT
GCACTAGTGATGTCCGATATGCCTAAGACTTAAAACATATAGAAACATCGTCTGCAATTATCGGCCAGTT
CAGTCTAGATGCGAATTCAGGGCCCATGGAGATCTGGGCCCATGCTAGCATTCTAGTTGATATCTATAAC
AAGAAAATATATATATAATAAGTTATCACGTAAGTAGAACATGAAATAACAATATAATTATCGTATGAGT
TAAATCTTAAAAGTCACGTAAAAGATAATCATGCGTCATTTTGACTCACGCGGTCGTTATAGTTCAAAAT
CAGTGACACTTACCGCATTGACAAGCACGCCTCACGGGAGCTCCAAGCGGCGACTGAGATGTCCTAAATG
CACAGCGACGGATTCGCGCTATTTAGAAAGAGAGAGCAATATTTCAAGAATGCATGCGTCAATTTTACGC
AGACTATCTTTCTAGGGTTAATCTAGAATGGCGCGCCCCAATTCGCCCTATAGTGAGTCGTATTAATTGG
CGGCCGCACGGTTATCCACAGAATCAGGGGATAACGCAGGAAAGAACATGTGAGCAAAAGGCCAGCAAAA
GGCCAGGAACCGTAAAAAGGCCGCGTTGCTGGCGTTTTTCCATAGGCTCCGCCCCCCTGACGAGCATCAC
AAAAATCGACGCTCAAGTCAGAGGTGGCGAAACCCGACAGGACTATAAAGATACCAGGCGTTTCCCCCTG
GAAGCTCCCTCGTGCGCTCTCCTGTTCCGACCCTGCCGCTTACCGGATACCTGTCCGCCTTTCTCCCTTC
GGGAAGCGTGGCGCTTTCTCATAGCTCACGCTGTAGGTATCTCAGTTCGGTGTAGGTCGTTCGCTCCAAG
CTGGGCTGTGTGCACGAACCCCCCGTTCAGCCCGACCGCTGCGCCTTATCCGGTAACTATCGTCTTGAGT
CCAACCCGGTAAGACACGACTTATCGCCACTGGCAGCAGCCACTGGTAACAGGATTAGCAGAGCGAGGTA
TGTAGGCGGTGCTACAGAGTTCTTGAAGTGGTGGCCTAACTACGGCTACACTAGAAGAACAGTATTTGGT
ATCTGCGCTCTGCTGAAGCCAGTTACCTTCGGAAAAAGAGTTGGTAGCTCTTGATCCGGCAAACAAACCA
CCGCTGGTAGCGGTGGTTTTTTTGTTTGCAAGCAGCAGATTACGCGCAGAAAAAAAGGATCTCAAGAAGA
TCCTTTGATCTTTTCTACGGGGTCTGACGCTCAGTGGAACGAAAACTCACGTTAAGGGATTTTGGTCATG
ACTGATCCTTCAACTCAGCAAAAGTTCGATTTATTCAACAAAGCCACGTTGTGTCTCAAAATCTCTGATG
TTACATTGCACAAGATAAAAATATATCATCATGAACAATAAAACTGTCTGCTTACATAAACAGTAATACA
AGGGGTGTTATGAGCCATATTCAACGGGAAACGTCTTGCTCCAGGCCGCG
